Addgene plasmid #186564: pSF-pMB1'-t7- YFP
Purpose: pMB1' ori, lacI PT7 promoter, AmpR. Kringle YFP (Yellow Fluorescence Protein) expression
Depositing lab: Teresa de Diego Puente. Depositing organization: Universidad de Murcia. Publication: Impact of the Expression System on Recombinant Protein Production in Escherichia coli BL21. Lozano Terol G, Gallego-Jara J, Sola Martinez RA, Martinez Vivancos A, Canovas Diaz M, de Diego Puente T. Front Microbiol. 2021 Jun 21;12:682001. doi: 10.3389/fmicb.2021.682001. eCollection 2021. PubMed 34234760.
Backbone
  Vector backbone: pSF-pA-PromMCS-KrYFP
  Backbone manufacturer: Oxgene
  Backbone size w/o insert (bp): 4613
  Total vector size (bp): 6044
  Vector type: Bacterial Expression
Growth in bacteria
  Bacterial resistance: Ampicillin, 100 μg/mL
  Growth temperature: 37°C
  Growth strain: DH5alpha
  Copy number: High Copy
Gene/Insert
  Gene/Insert name: YFP (alt name: Kringle YFP (Yellow Fluorescence Protein))
  Insert size (bp): 705
  Promoter: T7 promoter
  Cloning method: Unknown
  Sequencing primers: 5′ AATAGGCTGTCCCCAGTGC; 3′ TGTATCAGTCAGTCAGTGCA
Terms and licenses: Academic/Nonprofit Terms; Industry Terms: Not Available to Industry
How to cite: pSF-pMB1'-t7- YFP was a gift from Teresa de Diego Puente (Addgene plasmid # 186564 ; http://n2t.net/addgene:186564 ; RRID:Addgene_186564)
