[The description below was written by a language model from this plasmid's Addgene catalogue record and pLannotate feature annotations shown in this document.]
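Description:
pSF-pMB1'-t7- YFP is a 6,044 bp bacterial expression plasmid built on the Oxgene pSF-pA-PromMCS-KrYFP backbone and designed for inducible production of a yellow fluorescent reporter in Escherichia coli. It replicates from a high-copy origin of the ColE1/pMB1 family, referred to in the record as pMB1', and is selected through a β-lactamase gene conferring ampicillin resistance, which is followed by an rrnG transcription terminator. A short additional β-lactamase fragment and a tetracycline-resistance fragment are also annotated; these appear to be non-functional cloning remnants rather than usable markers.

The expression cassette consists of a T7 promoter immediately followed by a lac operator, driving the roughly 700 bp YFP open reading frame. The record calls it Kringle YFP, and the annotation matches it to phiYFP, a constitutively fluorescent protein derived from Phialidium. Downstream lie a T7 terminator and an rrnG terminator. A lacI gene with its own promoter sits upstream in the opposite orientation, supplying lac repressor that holds the promoter off until lactose or IPTG is added. Transcription also requires a host that provides T7 RNA polymerase. The pSF backbone also contributes elements intended for mammalian use, including β-globin insulators flanking the cassette, synthetic and SV40 polyadenylation signals and an RNA polymerase II pause site, none of which are relevant to bacterial expression.

The associated study examined how the choice of expression system affects recombinant protein production in E. coli BL21. This plasmid therefore represents one origin–promoter combination in which YFP fluorescence reports expression output.
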