Features (pLannotate 1.2.2; 20 found; start..end, strand, type, name):
     18..89      +  misc_feature   5' β-globin insulator: insulator upstream of the human β-globin locus (Farrell et al., 2002)
     94..140     -  terminator     T7 terminator: transcription terminator for bacteriophage T7 RNA polymerase
    158..206     -  polyA_signal   poly(A) signal: synthetic polyadenylation signal
    241..289     +  polyA_signal   poly(A) signal: synthetic polyadenylation signal
    303..394     +  misc_feature   pause site: RNA polymerase II transcriptional pause signal from the human α2 globin gene
    401..1483    -  CDS            lacI: lac repressor; lacI; The lac repressor binds to the lac operator to inhibit transcription in E. coli. This inhibition can be relieved by adding lactose or isopropyl-β-D-thiogalactopyranoside (IPTG).
   1484..1561    -  promoter       lacI promoter: lacI
   1569..1848    -  CDS            TcR (fragment): tetracycline efflux protein; tet; confers resistance to tetracycline
   1870..1888    +  promoter       T7 promoter: promoter for bacteriophage T7 RNA polymerase
   1889..1913    +  protein_bind   lac operator: The lac repressor binds to the lac operator to inhibit transcription in E. coli. This inhibition can be relieved by adding lactose or isopropyl-β-D-thiogalactopyranoside (IPTG). lac repressor encoded by lacI
   1966..2661    +  CDS            phiYFP: phiYFP is a basic (constitutively fluorescent) yellow fluorescent protein published in 2004, derived from Phialidium sp. SL-2003.
   2777..2898    -  polyA_signal   SV40 poly(A) signal: SV40 polyadenylation signal
   2921..2990    -  CDS            large T antigen (fragment): large T antigen from SV40 (simian virus 40)
   3013..3059    +  terminator     T7 terminator: transcription terminator for bacteriophage T7 RNA polymerase
   3089..3225    +  terminator     rrnG terminator: transcription terminator from the E. coli ribosomal RNA rrnG operon (Albrechtsen et al., 1991)
   3270..3341    +  misc_feature   3' β-globin insulator: insulator downstream of the human β-globin locus (Farrell et al., 2002)
   3567..4155    -  rep_origin     ori: high-copy-number ColE1/pMB1/pBR322/pUC origin of replication
   4327..4391    -  CDS            bla(M) (fragment): β-lactamase lacking the signal sequence; bla(M); allows cytosolic expression of β-lactamase
   4901..5761    +  CDS            AmpR: β-lactamase; bla; confers resistance to ampicillin, carbenicillin, and related antibiotics
   5774..5910    +  terminator     rrnG terminator: transcription terminator from the E. coli ribosomal RNA rrnG operon (Albrechtsen et al., 1991)
>Addgene plasmid #186564 | pSF-pMB1'-t7- YFP | addgene full sequence | sequence record 378138 | Addgene NGS Result
GCGATCGCGGCTCCCGACATCTTGGACCATTAGCTCCACAGGTATCTTCTTCCCTCTAGTGGTCATAACA
GCAGCTTCAGCTACCTCTCAATTCAAAAAACCCCTCAAGACCCGTTTAGAGGCCCCAAGGGGTTATGCTA
TCAATCGTTGCGTTACACACACAAAAAACCAACACACATCCATCTTCGATGGATAGCGATTTTATTATCT
AACTGCTGATCGAGTGTAGCCAGATCTGATAATAAAATATCTTTATTTTCATTACATCTGTGTGTTGGTT
TTTTGTGTGAATCGAAAGTACTAACATACGCTCTCCATCAAAACAAAACGAAACAAAACAAACTAGCAAA
ATAGGCTGTCCCCAGTGCAAATGCAGGTGCCAGAACATTTCTCTGTCGACTCACTGCCCGCTTTCCAGTC
GGGAAACCTGTCGTGCCAGCTGCATTAATGAATCGGCCAACGCGCGGGGAGAGGCGGTTTGCGTATTGGG
CGCCAGGGTGGTTTTTCTTTTCACCAGTGAGACGGGCAACAGCTGATTGCCCTTCACCGCCTGGCCCTGA
GAGAGTTGCAGCAAGCGGTCCACGCTGGTTTGCCCCAGCAGGCGAAAATCCTGTTTGATGGTGGTTAACG
GCGGGATATAACATGAGCTGTCTTCGGTATCGTCGTATCCCACTACCGAGATATCCGCACCAACGCGCAG
CCCGGACTCGGTAATGGCGCGCATTGCGCCCAGCGCCATCTGATCGTTGGCAACCAGCATCGCAGTGGGA
ACGATGCCCTCATTCAGCATTTGCATGGTTTGTTGAAAACCGGACATGGCACTCCAGTCGCCTTCCCGTT
CCGCTATCGGCTGAATTTGATTGCGAGTGAGATATTTATGCCAGCCAGCCAGACGCAGACGCGCCGAGAC
AGAACTTAATGGGCCCGCTAACAGCGCGATTTGCTGGTGACCCAATGCGACCAGATGCTCCACGCCCAGT
CGCGTACCGTCTTCATGGGAGAAAATAATACTGTTGATGGGTGTCTGGTCAGAGACATCAAGAAATAACG
CCGGAACATTAGTGCAGGCAGCTTCCACAGCAATGGCATCCTGGTCATCCAGCGGATAGTTAATGATCAG
CCCACTGACGCGTTGCGCGAGAAGATTGTGCACCGCCGCTTTACAGGCTTCGACGCCGCTTCGTTCTACC
ATCGACACCACCACGCTGGCACCCAGTTGATCGGCGCGAGATTTAATCGCCGCGACAATTTGCGACGGCG
CGTGCAGGGCCAGACTGGAGGTGGCAACGCCAATCAGCAACGACTGTTTGCCCGCCAGTTGTTGTGCCAC
GCGGTTGGGAATGTAATTCAGCTCCGCCATCGCCGCTTCCACTTTTTCCCGCGTTTTCGCAGAAACGTGG
CTGGCCTGGTTCACCACGCGGGAAACGGTCTGATAAGAGACACCGGCATACTCTGCGACATCGTATAACG
TTACTGGTTTCACATTCACCACCCTGAATTGACTCTCTTCCGGGCGCTATCATGCCATACCGCGAAAGGT
TTTGCGCCATTCGATGGTGTCCGGGATCTCGACGCTCTCCCTTATGCGACTCCTGCATTAGGAAGCAGCC
CAGTAGTAGGTTGAGGCCGTTGAGCACCGCCGCCGCAAGGAATGGTGCATGCAAGGAGATGGCGCCCAAC
AGTCCCCCGGCCACGGGGCCTGCCACCATACCCACGCCGAAACAAGCGCTCATGAGCCCGAAGTGGCGAG
CCCGATCTTCCCCATCGGTGATGTCGGCGATATAGGCGCCAGCAACCGCACCTGTGGCGCCGGTGATGCC
GGCCACGATGCGTCCGGCGTAGAGGATCGAGATCTCGATCCCGCGAAATTAATACGACTCACTATAGGGG
AATTGTGAGCGGATAACAATTCCCCTCTAAGCTTCCGAGCTCTCGAATTCAAAGGAGGTACCCACCATGA
CGGCACTGACTGAAGGCGCAAAACTGTTCGAGAAAGAAATCCCATATATCACTGAGCTGGAAGGTGACGT
TGAAGGTATGAAGTTTATCATCAAGGGTGAAGGCACCGGTGACGCGAGCGTCGGTAAAGTGGATGCTCAG
TTCATTTGTACCACGGGCGACGTTCCGGTTCCGTGGAGCACGCTGGTCACCACGCTGACGTATGGTGCTC
AGTGCTTTGCCAAGTATCCGCGCCACATTGCGGATTTCTTCAAAAGCTGCATGCCGGAAGGTTACGTCCA
AGAGCGCACCATCACCTTTGAGGGTGATGGCGTGTTCAAGACCCGTGCGGAAGTCACCTTTGAAAATGGC
AGCGTGTACAACCGTGTAAAACTGAACGGCCAGGGTTTCAAGAAGGACGGCCACGTGCTGGGCAAAAATC
TGGAGTTTAACTTTACCCCTCATTGTTTGTACATTTGGGGTGACCAAGCGAATCATGGCCTGAAGAGCGC
GTTCAAAATCATGCATGAGATCACCGGCTCCAAAGAGGATTTCATTGTTGCCGATCACACCCAAATGAAT
ACCCCGATTGGTGGTGGTCCGGTGCACGTGCCGGAGTACCACCACATTACGTATCATGTTACCCTGTCTA
AAGACGTCACCGATCACCGTGACCATTTGAACATTGTTGAGGTGATCAAGGCAGTTGACCTGGAGACGTA
CCGCTAGAAGTTGTCTCCTCCTGCACTGACTGACTGATACAATCGATTTCTGGATCCGCAGGCCTCTGCT
AGCTTGACTGACTGAGATACAGCGTACCTTCAGCTCACAGACATGATAAGATACATTGATGAGTTTGGAC
AAACCACAACTAGAATGCAGTGAAAAAAATGCTTTATTTGTGAAATTTGTGATGCTATTGCTTTATTTGT
AACCATTATAAGCTGCAATAAACAAGTTAACAACAACAATTGCATTCATTTTATGTTTCAGGTTCAGGGG
GAGGTGTGGGAGGTTTTTTAAAGCAAGTAAAACCTCTACAAATGTGGTATTGGCCCATCTCTATCGGTAT
CGTAGCATAACCCCTTGGGGCCTCTAAACGGGTCTTGAGGGGTTTTTTGTGCCCCTCGGGCCGGATTGCT
ATCTACCGGCATTGGCGCAGAAAAAAATGCCTGATGCGACGCTGCGCGTCTTATACTCCCACATATGCCA
GATTCAGCAACGGATACGGCTTCCCCAACTTGCCCACTTCCATACGTGTCCTCCTTACCAGAAATTTATC
CTTAAGGTCGTCAGCTATCCTGCAGGCGATCTCTCGATTTCGATCAAGACATTCCTTTAATGGTCTTTTC
TGGACACCACTAGGGGTCAGAAGTAGTTCATCAAACTTTCTTCCCTCCCTAATCTCATTGGTTACCTTGG
GCTATCGAAACTTAATTAACCAGTCAAGTCAGCTACTTGGCGAGATCGACTTGTCTGGGTTTCGACTACG
CTCAGAATTGCGTCAGTCAAGTTCGATCTGGTCCTTGCTATTGCACCCGTTCTCCGATTACGAGTTTCAT
TTAAATCATGTGAGCAAAAGGCCAGCAAAAGGCCAGGAACCGTAAAAAGGCCGCGTTGCTGGCGTTTTTC
CATAGGCTCCGCCCCCCTGACGAGCATCACAAAAATCGACGCTCAAGTCAGAGGTGGCGAAACCCGACAG
GACTATAAAGATACCAGGCGTTTCCCCCTGGAAGCTCCCTCGTGCGCTCTCCTGTTCCGACCCTGCCGCT
TACCGGATACCTGTCCGCCTTTCTCCCTTCGGGAAGCGTGGCGCTTTCTCATAGCTCACGCTGTAGGTAT
CTCAGTTCGGTGTAGGTCGTTCGCTCCAAGCTGGGCTGTGTGCACGAACCCCCCGTTCAGCCCGACCGCT
GCGCCTTATCCGGTAACTATCGTCTTGAGTCCAACCCGGTAAGACACGACTTATCGCCACTGGCAGCAGC
CACTGGTAACAGGATTAGCAGAGCGAGGTATGTAGGCGGTGCTACAGAGTTCTTGAAGTGGTGGCCTAAC
TACGGCTACACTAGAAGAACAGTATTTGGTATCTGCGCTCTGCTGAAGCCAGTTACCTTCGGAAAAAGAG
TTGGTAGCTCTTGATCCGGCAAACAAACCACCGCTGGTAGCGGTGGTTTTTTTGTTTGCAAGCAGCAGAT
TACGCGCAGAAAAAAAGGATCTCAAGAAGATCCTTTGATCTTTTCTACGGGGTCTGACGCTCAGTGGAAC
GAAAACTCACGTTAAGGGATTTTGGTCATGAGATTATCAAAAAGGATCTTCACCTAGATCCTTTTAAATT
AAAAATGAAGTTTTAAATCAATCTAAAGTATATATGAGTAAACTTGGTCTGACAGTTACCAATGCTTAAT
CAGTGAGGCACCTATCTCAGCGATCTGTCTATTTCGTTCATCCATAGTTGCATTTAAATTTCCGAACTCT
CCAAGGCCCTCGTCGGAAAATCTTCAAACCTTTCGTCCGATCCATCTTGCAGGCTACCTCTCGAACGAAC
TATCGCAAGTCTCTTGGCCGGCCTTGCGCCTTGGCTATTGCTTGGCAGCGCCTATCGCCAGGTATTACTC
CAATCCCGAATATCCGAGATCGGGATCACCCGAGAGAAGTTCAACCTACATCCTCAATCCCGATCTATCC
GAGATCCGAGGAATATCGAAATCGGGGCGCGCCTGGTGTACCGAGAACGATCCTCTCAGTGCGAGTCTCG
ACGATCCATATCGTTGCTTGGCAGTCAGCCAGTCGGAATCCAGCTTGGGACCCAGGAAGTCCAATCGTCA
GATATTGTACTCAAGCCTGGTCACGGCAGCGTACCGATCTGTTTAAACCTAGATATTGATAGTCTGATCG
GTCAACGTATAATCGAGTCCTAGCTTTTGCAAACATCTATCAAGAGACAGGATCAGCAGGAGGCTTTCGC
ATGAGTATTCAACATTTCCGTGTCGCCCTTATTCCCTTTTTTGCGGCATTTTGCCTTCCTGTTTTTGCTC
ACCCAGAAACGCTGGTGAAAGTAAAAGATGCTGAAGATCAGTTGGGTGCGCGAGTGGGTTACATCGAACT
GGATCTCAACAGCGGTAAGATCCTTGAGAGTTTTCGCCCCGAAGAACGCTTTCCAATGATGAGCACTTTT
AAAGTTCTGCTATGTGGCGCGGTATTATCCCGTATTGACGCCGGGCAAGAGCAACTCGGTCGCCGCATAC
ACTATTCTCAGAATGACTTGGTTGAGTATTCACCAGTCACAGAAAAGCATCTTACGGATGGCATGACAGT
AAGAGAATTATGCAGTGCTGCCATAACCATGAGTGATAACACTGCGGCCAACTTACTTCTGACAACGATT
GGAGGACCGAAGGAGCTAACCGCTTTTTTGCACAACATGGGGGATCATGTAACTCGCCTTGATCGTTGGG
AACCGGAGCTGAATGAAGCCATACCAAACGACGAGCGTGACACCACGATGCCTGTAGCAATGGCAACAAC
CTTGCGTAAACTATTAACTGGCGAACTACTTACTCTAGCTTCCCGGCAACAGTTGATAGACTGGATGGAG
GCGGATAAAGTTGCAGGACCACTTCTGCGCTCGGCCCTTCCGGCTGGCTGGTTTATTGCTGATAAATCTG
GAGCCGGTGAGCGTGGGTCTCGCGGTATCATTGCAGCACTGGGGCCAGATGGTAAGCCCTCCCGTATCGT
AGTTATCTACACGACGGGGAGTCAGGCAACTATGGATGAACGAAATAGACAGATCGCTGAGATAGGTGCC
TCACTGATTAAGCATTGGTAACCGATTCTAGGTGCATTGGCGCAGAAAAAAATGCCTGATGCGACGCTGC
GCGTCTTATACTCCCACATATGCCAGATTCAGCAACGGATACGGCTTCCCCAACTTGCCCACTTCCATAC
GTGTCCTCCTTACCAGAAATTTATCCTTAAGATCCCGAATCGTTTAAACTCGACTCTGGCTCTATCGAAT
CTCCGTCGTTTCGAGCTTACGCGAACAGCCGTGGCGCTCATTTGCTCGTCGGGCATCGAATCTCGTCAGC
TATCGTCAGCTTACCTTTTTGGCA
